>Addgene plasmid #188945 | Tol2pA2-drl:APEX2-mCherry | addgene full sequence | sequence record 371411 | Addgene NGS Result
CCACCTAAATTGTAAGCGTTAATATTTTGTTAAAATTCGCGTTAAATTTTTGTTAAATCAGCTCATTTTT
TAACCAATAGGCCGAAATCGGCAAAATCCCTTATAAATCAAAAGAATAGACCGAGATAGGGT
[37 nt withheld, positions 133-169]
AAAGAACGTGGACTCCAACGTCAAAGG
[32 nt withheld, positions 197-228]
GCTGGCTAAGAACTCATCAGCCTCCCCGGTCCATCTACCCACGTACCAATGCACCAATTGGCCACAATGA
CGGCTACTACATGGTGCCATTCCTTCCTCTTTATAGGAATGGAGACTACCTCCTGTCCAACAATGCTCTT
GGATACGAGTACGCCTACCTGTTGGACCCAGGTCATTGCACAACACCAGAAATGCCCTCTGATCTGCAAA
AGACGTGAATATCTGTTCAGACACCCATATCCACTCTGTTCCACACAGGTCAGAGGTTTGTCCAGGAGTT
CTTGACAGAGGTGTAAAAAGTACTCAAAAATTTTACTCAAGTGAAAGTACAAGTACTTAGGGAAAATTTT
ACTCAATTAAAAGTAAAAGTATCTGGCTAGAATCTTACTTGAGTAAAAGTAAAAAAGTACTCCATTAAAA
TTGTACTTGAGTATTAAGGAAGTAAAAGTAAAAGCAAGAAAGAAAACTAGAGATTCTTGTTTAAGCTTTT
AATCTCAAAAAACATTAAATGAAATGCATACAAGGTTTTATCCTGCTTTAGAACTGTTTGTATTTAATTA
TCAAACTATAAGACAGACAATCTAATGCCAGTACACGCTACTCAAAGTTGTAAAACCTCAGATTTAACTT
CAGTAGAAGCTGATTCTCAAAATTGTTAGTGTCAAGCCTAGCTCTTTTGGGGCTGAAAAGCAATCCTGCA
GTGCTGAAAAGCCTCTCACAGGCAGCCGATGCGGGAAGAGGTGTATTAGTCTTGATAGAGAGGCTGCAAA
TAGCAGGAAACGTGAGCAGAGACTCCCTGGTGTCTGAAACACAGGCCAGATGGGCCCTCGAGCAGGAAAC
AGCTATGACCATGATTACGCCAAGCTATCAACTTTGTATAGAAAAGTTGGCTCCGAATTCGCCCTTGTCA
GCACCAGATGCCTGTGCTGATAAGTAAAGACCGAACAAACGTATCCACACAGCTCTAATCTACTCCTTAC
AAGATGTTTCCTCCACCAGTCATTTCAACGTGACCAGTGAAGCACACACTATAGGTGAAGTCTAATACAT
TTAGAGAAAGTACAGTTAAAGAAACAGATCAGCACTTTGCAAATACTAACTTTAAAAAAAATAAAAACAA
CTCCTGAAACAAATTCAAAGGCATAAATAACATATTTCAATAGTCAAACTACAGAAAAGTACATTTAGTC
TTTAGAACGTATATACAAAACAGGAAAATGAGTATAGCATATCCTAGTAATATGAATGCTTAAAAGTAAA
TTTAAAAATGGAATAATATATAATTAATTATTATAGAAAATACAACACCTTTACACATTTGCATACAAAA
CCTTTCACATTTTTTAGATTTGTCCCATTTAAATGCACCTTATTTAAACATCAAACATACATTTTATTAT
TAGACACATTTAAATATGTTTTAATAAGATTACTAAAATGTTTTAATGTTATTATTCATTCATTCATTTT
CTTTTCGGCTTAGTCGCTTTATTAATCTGGGGTCGCCAATGCGGAATGAACCACCAACTTATCCAGCACG
TTTTTACGCCGCAGATGCCCTTCCTGCCCAAAACCCATCACTGGGAAACATCCACCTAGCACCCAGAGGA
AACCCACTCGAAAGCGGGGAGAACATGCAAACTCCACACAGAAATGCCAACTGACCCAGCGGAGGCTCGA
ACTAGCGACCTTCTTGCTGTGAGGCGACAGCACTACCTACTGTGCCACCATGTCTCCGTTTTAATGTTAT
CCTGTCTAAAATATTTGTAATTCATTTTTACAATATGTTACAAGTTTATTTGTGATTTCATTCTTTTTTA
ATGCAGATCTCCTTTAAATATATTTTGTCTGTATGGCTGGCCGTCAGAAATGTCTGTATTTATTGGACAC
AAGAATATGTTTTTTAAGAATTATTGCTGATTGATTGATCAGCCATGAGTACTGTATTTGTGTTTAAATG
AAAACATAAGACAACAGAGAAAAAAGAAGGGGGAAAAAAACATTTTGGAGACTTTAAAGATTCTGTTTAT
TGAATTTGTAGCATTTTAGTAATAATAAAATTAATAAAAAACTTTATTTACCGTTTAAATCCATTCAAAG
ACATTCATTAAAAGCATGATTATGATAATTTTAAGTATTTTAAAATATACACACAAGGTCAAATACAGTC
TGCGGTAGCTGTAGAAAGATATAGCTGAAATATAAAATATTTAATGAAACTGATAATCTTTTGGAAATTT
TAGGGGAGAAAACTTTTCTCATTTTTTTAAACCTAACTTTAGATTCATTTTATTGATCGCAGCAGTTCCG
TGTGTCTTTGGCACATTATTATTCATTCATTCATTTTCTTTTGGCTTAGTCACTTTATTAATCAGGGGTC
ACCACAGCGGAATGAACTGCCAACTTATCCAGCGTACAGTATGTTTTATGCAGCAGATTCCCTTCCAGCA
ACAACCCATACACTCTCATTCACAAACACACATCATTCACTACGGCCAATTTAGCTAACCCAAGTCATAT
AGTGCATGTCTTTGGACTGAGGGGGAAACCGGAGCACCTGGAGGAAACCCACACCAACACAGGGAGAACA
TGCAAACTCCACACAGAAATGCCAAATAACCCAGCCGAGGCTTAAACCAGAGACCTTCTTGCTGTGAAGC
GATTGTTCTACCCACTGCGCCACCCCACCACCCATTATTATTAATATTATATTATTTCTATCAATATTAC
TATCAAATATTTTCTTGAAAGTAATCCATATACTTCAGCTTAAAGTTTATTCTTTATACTTAATTAAAGT
CTGAAAATTAAAGTATAAAAATAAGCAGAAGGATCAACCTTCAATATTGTATGGAAAAAAAAGAACGACA
GAAAACAAAGGAGGGATTTTTGGAGACTGAGCGTTTTGTTTATAATTATATAGTGCTAAATTGATAATGA
TTACACCAAAAAATGTTTTTCACTGTTTATTGCTGTTTAATTTACTGTTTAAATGTATTAAATAAAAAAA
ACTACTTTTATCAGCACCATGTGATACATGTAAAAGTAACTAGCTTCCTTTAGCTGTTGTTTTTTTTTAA
TTTAGAAGAAAAAAAAACTAGCATGAACCTCAATTATAACCACTTATTTTTGTTTACTTTATTTTTATCC
ACTAAAATCTTTTACAGAACAAAACATTCAGTGACAGCATCGATTATTACAAATAAAGACAGAAAAAATA
AAGTAACACTAGATGTAAATAAAAATAAATTACAAAACATAAAAAAACATACATACATTATTTTCAATTT
CAAAGGAGCTGGAAATACTATGTCCTGTTCAGAGATATAGTAATAAGTACCCATCTTTGTTTAAATATGC
AATTTCAATTGTGGTTGAGCAGTCATAAACTTCATTTTATATATATAGATATATAAGGTAGATATATATA
TATATTCAAGTTTTTCTATCCGCTGTTCTGTTGTTGGAGGGTGTGGCTTCATCCAATTTATTGTTATCGT
CTTTTTTGCACTAAGTAAAAGTATATGTAGTATATATATTTCTGGTTTTTAATATATACATCCCGGGGTA
TACTTTCAATCAAATAAAACAGGGGAGTAAAAGGTAGATCTAACTGCATAATTTTCATTATCTTAATCTT
TACCCCTTGCCAAAATGCAAGTAGCTTCAGACATTCTAACCACTTGTCTTTTAAACATGATTTCAGTCTT
ATTTGGCTTTGGTTGTGTTACATTCTTCATATATTCTTCATTCTTCAGATTCTGTCATCATTCACTCACC
CTTCACTAATAGTGTATTTCTTCTGTTGAACACAAAACCGCTACATTCTATAAATTATGTTTGTTCAAAC
TACTTGTTTGTAAAAAGCTAAAATAACACAATTCTTGAGGTTTTTGTGACAACTAAATTGTTTTGTGTTA
AATCCACTTTGTAAACATTAATCAGTTAACTTAATTCCATAATTCGAATGTCATTTATTTTACAGTGTAT
CCAGTGTAGCAGCTCAATGGTTACAAGTTTCCAACATTCTTCAAAACGTCTTCTTTTGGTTTTAACAAAA
AAAAAAAAAAAAGAAACTCAGAAAGGTTTGAAACAACCCAAGATTGATTAAATGTAAATTTTTGGCCAAC
TCTTCCCTTAAGATTAGGAGTGGCGTTTTAACGGTTTGGGCTTGAGGGGGCTTTTCTTCAGGGGGGCTAT
AAGAGCTTAAAAGCACTGATCTGTGAAGAAACGAGTATCAGTAGGATGCAGACGATTGATAGTGCAGCCA
TTGCAAAACTTCACCCTAACCGACTCACTCAAAACACAGAATCATTCAGTAAGGAACTGCTGTGTGTTGC
TCAGAGACAATTTTGCATCTAAAATGTAAGTAACTTATTATTTCTTTTTGTGTATTAAACTGTTGTGTAA
AATCAATGTCATGCTTTACACTTGTGCTAGAATAACAGCACTCTTGCTCATGTGTGATTGCTTAACTAAT
GTTCAGTGATTTTTTTAAACCTTAACCTTGTTATTCTGACCTGCTTGTTGTTAAAGGGTATATAATATAA
ATTATATTTTTTTTATAATAACCCTGATTAACCCTGTTAATCATCCAGACATCAACCACATTTCTTTCAT
ATTTAAATTCCTATTGGAGATGCATAGCAGGATAATCTCCCATTCACGAGTCTTCTATGCAGAGAAATTT
TCTCAGGTCTTTGAGTAATGCATTTAGACAATAATGTCCAAACTTATGTTTAAATAAGTTTTTGTTGTTA
CAGATGAAATATAACATGGTTTAAATATGTCCCAGTTGGCTAGATATTAATTAACAGTCATTCAAACAAC
TTAAACCTCTCTACTTCACGGTTGGTCCCGCACATCCACAAATTTTGTAGTTTATTTACACTTTTTACCC
GCGTTTTTAGTTCTAACCAAAATCACGTCCAATTCCAACACAGGGTAAAATGTTAAGGTATTTGCTCAGG
GTTAACCATGGCATTTTCAAGGTTTTTACCACAATATCGGCAGACGTCTTCCTGCCAATTATTGTAAAAG
TTCGGCAAAATTTGGATGAGAAACACAGGAAAAAGTATTTTTATTACAGTCTATGTTTTTTTATTTAAAA
AAAAATCTGTGAAAGTATGCAAGTAACAGCTAATATTGTTGTGATTAATTATGTCTTCTAGGCTAAAATA
CACACAATGACTGCTAGCCAGTTTTGGGAAAACAACAAAATAATTGTTGAATTTTGGGTGTAATGTTGGG
AACTTTTTAAATATTTTTTTTTAATACATAAAATATTTTTTAATAAAAGAAAATTGTTTTATTGCTCATA
ATATTTCAAATAAAGGCATTGTATAACAATAGATAATAATGCAAATAAATACTAATGTGTTTATTTAATA
GATAAATACTTAATTAAACCCACTGTGCTGTGTGGAATAAGAAGAAATTAGCTACTGAGGAAATACACAA
AATAAAGTAAACTAAATTTCAATTAATTGAGTGAAATCTGACTTTTAGGCAACTGTTACAACCTGCCCCA
CAGGTGGGGTAAAAAGTACAATTTTTATTACTGGCACATTTGGCAATACTGCACGAAAGATCCAGCGATC
ATACTTTCAGTGCTCATAGGAGAGGCTTGCGTGTTGTTGGTAAAAAAAAATGGTAACACCGTTACTTTGT
TCATTATTTGGCCAAAACCAAAAAGTGTTACTTTGTGCCCCGCTCTCTCCTACAGTGGGCAATATTAGCG
GTTAAAGAATGGACGCTTTTACGCTATGAATTTTACTGGAAATAATAAATCATCTGGGAACCTTTGGGCC
TGGGCACGCTTGCGTCATTAATGCAGCACTGTTCAGTTAGGGCTCTTCCTCAGCGGAGATTTCTTGAGTT
ATATAATTTAAGTTGTTTAATATGCGGTGACACGCAGTCAGATATTTCGCTAAACAGATCAGCCACTTTT
GACGCTCATAAACATTCATAAATTCCTCATGCTGCAGAAATTAGGAGGTTTGCTGAAAGTGCGCAGCGGT
CATGCAGTGAGGGGTTTGCGTCTTTAATAAACTACGACAGTTTGCGTTCAATAAACAGTAAGAATGATTA
ATAAATTAATTAATTAAGTTCTGTGAATGAACGTCGCCTCGTGGTTCCATCCCAAAGAGGGAAGAAATCA
CTTTCCCGAACGCTCGCGTTCAATCTGCCCAGTTGGTGGAATGAACTCCCTAACTGCATCAGAACGGCAG
AGTCACTCGCTGTCTTCAAGAAACGACTAAAAACTCAACTATTTAGTCTCCACTTCACTTCCTAATCTGC
TATTGCCTCTCTGTACATACCACTAACAGTACTCAAAAAAATAAATAAAAAAATAAAATTTTTACTAATG
CTTTCCTTCTTAGACTTGACAGACCTGAAACTTGCCTATAGCACTTATTCATTGTTGCTGTTGTAGTTGT
GTAGATTGCTTCCTTGTCCTCATTTGTAAGTCACTTTGGATAAAAGCATCTGCTAAATGACTAAATGTAA
ATCTAAAGCTAGAACTTTCAATGCAGCAAATTGCGAAACTTGCTGCACGACCTTACGTTTCTGTGCTGCC
GCATTCACATGCGTATAAATGAAAGTCTAGGGAGAAAAGTGCAGTGTGACCGCAGCTTTAATCCTTATAA
AGATACCATATTGCAGGTCAAATCAATCAATGCGGTGCTCTCATATTTCCTGTGATTGGCTGTTCGGTGT
CACACTTTCAGCTGCATGCAGTCCTGTGTTAATCACAAAGTCTGGGTTAACAGAGAATGTTTATAAAATG
TTTATAAGCATTGTGAAACAACTTAACCTGATCTTAACCAGGCTGAATTTGTTTGATTTTTGTCAATCCA
GAGTTTGTTCAACTCATTTTGTGCAACAGGCTTCTGGTATTGCAGAATGTATTTTTCCCGAAGCTGCAGG
GGGTTTAGTAGGTGGGTAAACACAAATCTCAATGTCAATAGGTGTTAAATCGGCATGTCTGTTATCATTA
AACAGCAGGGAACTTCACACTGCTCCAGTGATCTGTTTAAAGATTTGTTTAGTCAGTGTCTGGAAACAGT
CTGAATCTGGTGGTTTAATTGTCTTTGGTTTTAATGTCCTCTTCGCAGATTGTAGGTTGACTGAGAGACA
TTTAGGTGTGATAAAGCTGTGATCTATGGCTTGTTGTTGTAAATTTCTTTGTTGTAAACTTGTTGATTTG
TTTATTTCAGAACTACCACTCAACGATCCCAATTCACACTTGGAAGGGCGAATTCGACCCAAGTTTGTAC
AAAAAAGCAGGCTGGACCCACCATGCTGGCCACCCGCGTGTTCAGCCTGGTGGGCAAGCGCGCCATCAGC
ACCAGCGTGTGCGTGCGCGCCCACAAGGATCCAGGCAAGCCCATCCCCAACCCCCTGCTGGGCCTGGACA
GCACCGGAAAGTCTTACCCAACTGTGAGTGCTGATTACCAGGACGCCGTTGAGAAGGCGAAGAAGAAGCT
CAGAGGCTTCATCGCTGAGAAGAGATGCGCTCCTCTAATGCTCCGTTTGGCATTCCACTCTGCTGGAACC
TTTGACAAGGGCACGAAGACCGGTGGACCCTTCGGAACCATCAAGCACCCTGCCGAACTGGCTCACAGCG
CTAACAACGGTCTTGACATCGCTGTTAGGCTTTTGGAGCCACTCAAGGCGGAGTTCCCTATTTTGAGCTA
CGCCGATTTCTACCAGTTGGCTGGCGTTGTTGCCGTTGAGGTCACGGGTGGACCTAAGGTTCCATTCCAC
CCTGGAAGAGAGGACAAGCCTGAGCCACCACCAGAGGGTCGCTTGCCTGATCCCACTAAGGGTTCTGACC
ATTTGAGAGATGTGTTTGGCAAAGCTATGGGGCTTACTGACCAAGATATCGTTGCTCTATCTGGGGGTCA
CACTATTGGAGCTGCACACAAGGAGCGTTCTGGATTTGAGGGTCCCTGGACCTCTAATCCTCTTATTTTC
GACAACTCATACTTCACGGAGTTGTTGAGTGGTGAGAAGGAAGGTCTCCTTCAGCTACCTTCTGACAAGG
CTCTTTTGTCTGACCCTGTATTCCGCCCTCTCGTTGATAAATATGCAGCGGACGAAGATGCCTTCTTTGC
TGATTACGCTGAGGCTCACCAAAAGCTTTCCGAGCTTGGGTTTGCTGATGCCGGAAGCGGAGCTACTAAC
TTCAGCCTGCTGAAGCAGGCTGGAGACGTGGAGGAGAACCCTGGACCTATGGACTACAAGGATGACGACG
ATAAGGGGAAATCATACCCAACAGTGTCCGCAGACTACCAGGATGCCGTGGAGAAAGCCAAGAAGAAGCT
GAGAGGGTTTATCGCAGAAAAGAGGTGCGCACCTCTGATGCTGAGACTGGCTTTCCACAGCGCAGGCACC
TTTGACAAGGGAACCAAAACAGGCGGACCCTTTGGAACAATCAAGCACCCTGCTGAACTGGCACATAGTG
CCAACAATGGGCTGGACATCGCCGTGCGGCTGCTGGAACCTCTGAAAGCAGAGTTCCCAATTCTGTCCTA
CGCCGATTTTTATCAGCTGGCAGGAGTGGTCGCTGTGGAGGTCACTGGGGGCCCCAAGGTGCCTTTCCAC
CCAGGACGGGAGGACAAACCAGAACCACCTCCAGAGGGGCGCCTGCCAGATCCGACAAAGGGCTCCGACC
ATCTGCGAGATGTGTTTGGGAAAGCTATGGGCCTGACTGACCAGGATATCGTCGCACTGTCTGGAGGGCA
CACCATTGGCGCCGCTCATAAGGAAAGGTCAGGCTTCGAGGGACCCTGGACAAGCAACCCCCTGATTTTC
GACAATTCTTACTTTACTGAACTGCTGAGTGGAGAGAAGGAAGGGCTGCTGCAGCTGCCCAGCGACAAAG
CCCTGCTGTCCGATCCCGTGTTCAGACCTCTGGTCGATAAGTATGCAGCCGACGAGGATGCTTTTTTCGC
AGATTACGCAGAAGCACATCAGAAGCTGTCAGAACTGGGATTTGCCGACGCCTCCGGACTCAGATCTGGA
GGCTCCGGAGGCCCAGAGCCAGCGAAGTCTGCTCCCGCCCCGAAAAAGGGCTCCAAGAAGGCGGTGACTA
AGGCGCAGAAGAAAGGCGGCAAGAAGCGCAAGCGCAGCCGCAAGGAGAGCTATTCCATCTATGTGTACAA
GGTTCTGAAGCAGGTCCACCCTGACACCGGCATTTCGTCCAAGGCCATGGGCATCATGAATTCGTTTGTG
AACGACATTTTCGAGCGCATCGCAGGTGAGGCTTCCCGCCTGGCGCATTACAACAAGCGCTCGACCATCA
CCTCCAGGGAGATCCAGACGGCCGTGCGCCTGCTGCTGCCTGGGGAGTTGGCCAAGCACGCCGTGTCCGA
GGGTACTAAGGCCATCACCAAGTACACCAGCGCTAAGGGAAGCGGAGCTACTAACTTCAGCCTGCTGAAG
CAGGCTGGAGACGTGGAGGAGAACCCTGGACCTATGGTGAGCAAGGGCGAGGAGGACAACATGGCCATCA
TCAAGGAGTTCATGCGCTTCAAGGTGCACATGGAGGGCTCCGTGAACGGCCACGAGTTCGAGATCGAGGG
CGAGGGCGAGGGCCGCCCCTACGAGGGCACCCAGACCGCCAAGCTGAAGGTGACCAAGGGCGGCCCCCTG
CCCTTCGCCTGGGACATCCTGTCCCCTCAGTTCATGTACGGCTCCAAGGCCTACGTGAAGCACCCCGCCG
ACATCCCCGACTACTTGAAGCTGTCCTTCCCCGAGGGCTTCAAGTGGGAGCGCGTGATGAACTTCGAGGA
CGGCGGCGTGGTGACCGTGACCCAGGACTCCTCCCTGCAGGACGGCGAGTTCATCTACAAGGTGAAGCTG
CGCGGCACCAACTTCCCCTCCGACGGCCCCGTAATGCAGAAGAAGACCATGGGCTGGGAGGCCTCCTCCG
AGCGGATGTACCCCGAGGACGGCGCCCTGAAGGGCGAGATCAAGCAGAGGCTGAAGCTGAAGGACGGCGG
CCACTACGACGCCGAGGTCAAGACCACCTACAAGGCCAAGAAGCCCGTGCAGCTGCCCGGCGCCTACAAC
GTCAACATCAAGCTGGACATCACCTCCCACAACGAGGACTACACCATCGTGGAACAGTACGAGCGCGCCG
AGGGCCGCCACTCCACCGGCGGCATGGACGAGCTGTACAAGTAAGACCCAGCTTTCTTGTACAAAGTGGG
GGATCCAGACATGATAAGATACATTGATGAGTTTGGACAAACCACAACTAGAATGCAGTGAAAAAAATGC
TTTATTTGTGAAATTTGTGATGCTATTGCTTTATTTGTAACCATTATAAGCTGCAATAAACAAGTTAACA
ACAACAATTGCATTCATTTTATGTTTCAGGTTCAGGGGGAGGTGTGGGAGGTTTTTTCCAACTTTATTAT
ACATAGTTGATAATTCACTGGCCGTCGTTTTACGGTACCATCGATGATGATCCAGACATGATAAGATACA
TTGATGAGTTTGGACAAACCACAACTAGAATGCAGTGAAAAAAATGCTTTATTTGTGAAATTTGTGATGC
TATTGCTTTATTTGTAACCATTATAAGCTGCAATAAACAAGTTAACAACAACAATTGCATTCATTTTATG
TTTCAGGTTCAGGGGGAGGTGTGGGAGGTTTTTTAAAGCAAGTAAAACCTCTACAAATGTGGTATGGCTG
ATTATGATCCTCTAGATCAGATCTGCGAAGATACGGCCACGGGTGCTCTTGATCCTGTGGCTGATTTTGG
ACTGTGCTGCTCGCAGCTGCTGATGAATCACATACTTCCTCCATTTTCTTCCACTGATTGACTGTTATAA
TTTCCCTAATTTCCAGGTCAAGGTGCTGTGCATTGTGGTAATAGATGTGACATGACGTCACTTCCAAAGG
ACCAATGAACATGTCTGACCAATTTCATATAATGTGAAAACGATTTTCATAGGCAGAATAAATAACATTT
AAATTAAACTGGGCATCAGCGCAATTCAATTGGTTTGGTAATAGCAAGGGAAAATAGAATGAAGTGATCT
CCAAAAAATAAGTACTTTTTGACTGTAAATAAAATTGTAAGGAGTAAAAAGTACTTTTTTTTCTAAAAAA
ATGTAATTAAGTAAAAGTAAAAGTATTGATTTTTAATTGTACTCAAGTAAAGTAAAAATCCCCAAAAATA
ATACTTAAGTACAGTAATCAAGTAAAATTACTCAAGTACTTTACACCTCTGGTTCTTGACCCCCTACCTT
CAGCAAGCCCAGCAGATCCACTAGTTCTAGAGCGGCCGCCACCGCGGTGGAGCTCCAGCTTTTGTTCCCT
TTAGTGAGGGTTAATTGCGCGCTTGGCGTAATCATGGTCATAGCTGTTTCCTGTGTGAAATTGTTATCCG
CTCACAATTCCACACAACATACGAGCCGGAAGCATAAAGTGTAAAGCCTGGGGTGCCTAATGAGTGAGCT
AACTCACATTAATTGCGTTGCGCTCACTGCCCGCTTTCCAGTCGGGAAACCTGTCGTGCCAGCTGCATTA
ATGAATCGGCCAACGCGCGGGGAGAGGCGGTTTGCGTATTGGGCGCTCTTCCGCTTCCTCGCTCACTGAC
TCGCTGCGCTCGGTCGTTCGGCTGCGGCGAGCGGTATCAGCTCACTCAAAGGCGGTAATACGGTTATCCA
CAGAATCAGGGGATAACGCAGGAAAGAACATGTGAGCAAAAGGCCAGCAAAAGGCCAGGAACCGTAAAAA
GGCCGCGTTGCTGGCGTTTTTCCATAGGCTCCGCCCCCCTGACGAGCATCACAAAAATCGACGCTCAAGT
CAGAGGTGGCGAAACCCGACAGGACTATAAAGATACCAGGCGTTTCCCCCTGGAAGCTCCCTCGTGCGCT
CTCCTGTTCCGACCCTGCCGCTTACCGGATACCTGTCCGCCTTTCTCCCTTCGGGAAGCGTGGCGCTTTC
TCATAGCTCACGCTGTAGGTATCTCAGTTCGGTGTAGGTCGTTCGCTCCAAGCTGGGCTGTGTGCACGAA
CCCCCCGTTCAGCCCGACCGCTGCGCCTTATCCGGTAACTATCGTCTTGAGTCCAACCCGGTAAGACACG
ACTTATCGCCACTGGCAGCAGCCACTGGTAACAGGATTAGCAGAGCGAGGTATGTAGGCGGTGCTACAGA
GTTCTTGAAGTGGTGGCCTAACTACGGCTACACTAGAAGAACAGTATTTGGTATCTGCGCTCTGCTGAAG
CCAGTTACCTTCGGAAAAAGAGTTGGTAGCTCTTGATCCGGCAAACAAACCACCGCTGGTAGCGGTGGTT
TTTTTGTTTGCAAGCAGCAGATTACGCGCAGAAAAAAAGGATCTCAAGAAGATCCTTTGATCTTTTCTAC
GGGGTCTGACGCTCAGTGGAACGAAAACTCACGTTAAGGCATTTTGGTCATGAGATTATCAAAAAGGATC
TTCACCTAGATCCTTTTAAATTAAAAATGAAGTTTTAAATCAATCTAAAGTATATATGAGTAAACTTGGT
CTGACAGTTACCAATGCTTAATCAGTGAGGCACCTATCTCAGCGATCTGTCTATTTCGTTCATCCATAGT
TGCCTGACTCCCCGTCGTGTAGATAACTACGATACGGGAGGGCTTACCATCTGGCCCCAGTGCTGCAATG
ATACCGCGAGACCCACGCTCACCGGCTCCAGATTTATCAGCAATAAACCAGCCAGCCGGAAGGGCCGAGC
GCAGAAGTGGTCCTGCAACTTTATCCGCCTCCATCCAGTCTATTAATTGTTGCCGGGAAGCTAGAGTAAG
TAGTTCGCCAGTTAATAGTTTGCGCAACGTTGTTGCCATTGCTACAGGCATCGTGGTGTCACGCTCGTCG
TTTGGTATGGCTTCATTCAGCTCCGGTTCCCAACGATCAAGGCGAGTTACATGATCCCCCATGTTGTGCA
AAAAAGCGGTTAGCTCCTTCGGTCCTCCGATCGTTGTCAGAAGTAAGTTGGCCGCAGTGTTATCACTCAT
GGTTATGGCAGCACTGCATAATTCTCTTACTGTCATGCCATCCGTAAGATGCTTTTCTGTGACTGGTGAG
TACTCAACCAAGTCATTCTGAGAATAGTGTATGCGGCGACCGAGTTGCTCTTGCCCGGCGTCAATACGGG
ATAATACCGCGCCACATAGCAGAACTTTAAAAGTGCTCATCATTGGAAAACGTTCTTCGGGGCGAAAACT
CTCAAGGATCTTACCGCTGTTGAGATCCAGTTCGATGTAACCCACTCGTGCACCCAACTGATCTTCAGCA
TCTTTTACTTTCACCAGCGTTTCTGGGTGAGCAAAAACAGGAAGGCAAAATGCCGCAAAAAAGGGAATAA
GGGCGACACGGAAATGTTGAATACTCATACTCTTCCTTTTTCAATATTATTGAAGCATTTATCAGGGTTA
TTGTCTCATGAGCGGATACATATTTGAATGTATTTAGAAAAATAAACAAATAGGGGTTCCGCGCACATTT
CCCCGAAAAGTG
Features (pLannotate 1.2.2; 25 found; start..end, strand, type, name):
      7..228     -  rep_origin     M13 ori (fragment) (sequence partly withheld): M13 bacteriophage origin of replication; arrow indicates direction of (+) strand synthesis
    228..515     +  CDS            tyr (fragment) (sequence partly withheld): TYRO_ORYLA - Also known as tyro. Experimental evidence at transcript level: Swiss-Prot protein existence level 2. This is a copper-containing oxidase that functions in the formation of pigments such as melanins and other polyphenolic compounds. From Oryzias latipes (Japanese rice fish) (Japanese killifish).
   1097..1117    +  protein_bind   attB4: mutant version of attB; core recombination site for the Gateway® BP reaction BP Clonase™
   6680..6733    +  ncRNA          UnaL2: Accession: RF00436 - UnaL2 LINE 3' element
   7498..7518    +  protein_bind   attB1: mutant version of attB; core recombination site for the Gateway® BP reaction BP Clonase™
   7531..7602    +  CDS            COX4I1 (fragment): COX41_HUMAN - Also known as COX4. Experimental evidence at protein level: Swiss-Prot protein existence level 1. Component of the cytochrome c oxidase, the last enzyme in the mitochondrial electron transport chain which drives oxidative phosphorylation. The respiratory chain contains 3 multisubunit complexes succinate dehydrogenase (complex II, CII), ubiquinol- cytochrome c oxidoreductase (cytochrome b-c1 complex, complex III, CIII) and cytochrome c oxidase (complex IV, CIV), that cooperate to transfer electrons derived from NADH and succinate to molecular oxygen, creating an electrochemical gr
   7654..8400    +  CDS            APEX2: soybean ascorbate peroxidase, engineered to serve as a monomeric tag for electron microscopy and live-cell proteomics (Lam et al., 2015) more active than the original APEX due to the A134P mutation
   8473..8495    +  CDS            3xFLAG (fragment): three tandem FLAG® epitope tags
   8494..9240    +  CDS            APX1: APX1_PEA - Also known as APPX1. Experimental evidence at protein level: Swiss-Prot protein existence level 1. Plays a key role in hydrogen peroxide removal. From Pisum sativum (Garden pea).
   9271..9645    +  CDS            H2B: human histone H2B; HIST1H2BJ
   9712..10419   +  CDS            mCherry: mCherry is a basic (constitutively fluorescent) red fluorescent protein published in 2004, derived from Discosoma sp.. It is reported to be a very rapidly-maturing monomer with low acid sensitivity.
  10427..10447   -  protein_bind   attB2: mutant version of attB; core recombination site for the Gateway® BP reaction BP Clonase™
  10450..10584   -  polyA_signal   SV40 poly(A) signal: SV40 polyadenylation signal
  10671..10691   +  CDS            lacZα (fragment): LacZα fragment of β-galactosidase; lacZ fragment
  10707..10841   -  polyA_signal   SV40 poly(A) signal: SV40 polyadenylation signal
  10864..10947   -  CDS            large T antigen (fragment): large T antigen from SV40 (simian virus 40)
  11513..11553   -  misc_feature   MCS (fragment): pBluescript multiple cloning site
  11566..11584   -  promoter       T3 promoter: promoter for bacteriophage T3 RNA polymerase
  11627..11649   -  protein_bind   lac operator (fragment): The lac repressor binds to the lac operator to inhibit transcription in E. coli. This inhibition can be relieved by adding lactose or isopropyl-β-D-thiogalactopyranoside (IPTG). lac repressor encoded by lacI
  11653..11683   -  promoter       lac promoter: promoter for the E. coli lac operon
  11698..11719   -  protein_bind   CAP binding site: CAP binding activates transcription in the presence of cAMP. E. coli catabolite activator protein
  11732..11824   -  CDS            lacI (fragment): lac repressor; lacI; The lac repressor binds to the lac operator to inhibit transcription in E. coli. This inhibition can be relieved by adding lactose or isopropyl-β-D-thiogalactopyranoside (IPTG).
  12007..12595   -  rep_origin     ori: high-copy-number ColE1/pMB1/pBR322/pUC origin of replication
  12766..13626   -  CDS            AmpR: β-lactamase; bla; confers resistance to ampicillin, carbenicillin, and related antibiotics
  13627..13731   -  promoter       AmpR promoter: bla
