[The description below was written by a language model from this plasmid's Addgene catalogue record and pLannotate feature annotations shown in this document.]
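Description:
Tol2pA2-drl:APEX2-mCherry is a 13,750 bp Tol2 transposon transgenesis plasmid assembled by multisite Gateway cloning into the Tol2Kit destination vector pDestTol2pA2. It is maintained in E. coli through a high-copy ColE1/pUC-type origin and ampicillin selection (AmpR with its bla promoter). pBluescript-derived remnants are also annotated, including an M13 origin fragment, lac promoter/operator elements and a T3 promoter. The feature table does not label the Tol2 arms explicitly. The medaka tyrosinase fragment annotated near the start probably reflects sequence flanking the original Tol2 element, but this is an inference, not a recorded annotation. In this system the transposon ends allow the cassette to be integrated into the genome when Tol2 transposase is supplied, typically in zebrafish embryos.

The roughly 9.6 kb insert lies between attB4 and the backbone polyadenylation region. The draculin (drl) promoter occupies the long stretch between attB4 and attB1, although it is not annotated apart from a short LINE-like element. Between attB1 and attB2 sits a single synthetic open reading frame. It begins with a COX4 mitochondrial targeting sequence fused to APEX2, followed by a p2A peptide. Next come a FLAG fragment and a second APEX2 copy (annotated by homology as pea APX1) fused to human histone H2B, then a second p2A and mCherry. SV40 poly(A) signals follow. The 2A peptides yield three separate products from one transcript: mitochondrial APEX2, nuclear APEX2-H2B and cytoplasmic mCherry.

APEX2 is an engineered peroxidase that generates electron-dense contrast, while mCherry marks the same cells for fluorescence imaging. The construct therefore suits correlative light and electron microscopy of drl-expressing cells. The associated publication applied this approach to the ultrastructure of the hematopoietic stem cell niche.
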