Addgene plasmid #188945: Tol2pA2-drl:APEX2-mCherry
Purpose: Plasmid for Tol2 transgenesis expressing APEX2 tagged to mitochondria and nuclei, and cytoplasmic mCherry, driven by the draculin promoter
Depositing lab: Owen Tamplin. Depositing organization: University of Wisconsin, Madison. Publication: Defining the ultrastructure of the hematopoietic stem cell niche by correlative light and electron microscopy. Agarwala S, Kim KY, Phan S, Ju S, Kong YE, Castillon GA, Bushong EA, Ellisman MH, Tamplin OJ. Elife. 2022 Aug 9;11. pii: 64835. doi: 10.7554/eLife.64835. PubMed 35943143.
Backbone
  Vector backbone: 394.pDestTol2pA2
  Backbone manufacturer: Tol2Kit
  Backbone size w/o insert (bp): 5883
  Total vector size (bp): 13750
  Vector type: Tol2 destination vector (attR4-R3)
Growth in bacteria
  Bacterial resistance: Ampicillin, 100 μg/mL
  Growth temperature: 37°C
  Growth strain: DH5alpha
  Copy number: Unknown
Gene/Insert
  Gene/Insert name: drl:mito-APEX2_p2A_APEX2-H2B_p2A_mCherry_polyA
  Species: Synthetic
  Insert size (bp): 9571
  Cloning method: Gateway Cloning
  Sequencing primers: 5′ M13R; 3′ T3
Resource information
  A portion of this plasmid was derived from a plasmid made by: Tol2pA2 backbone from Tol2Kit (Kristen Kwan), draculin (drl) promoter from Christian Mosimann (pCM293)
Terms and licenses: Academic/Nonprofit Terms; Industry Terms: Not Available to Industry
Depositor comments: Please visit https://www.biorxiv.org/content/10.1101/2020.11.12.380790v1 for bioRxiv preprint.
How to cite: Tol2pA2-drl:APEX2-mCherry was a gift from Owen Tamplin (Addgene plasmid # 188945 ; http://n2t.net/addgene:188945 ; RRID:Addgene_188945)
